Addgene plasmid #124230: CLYBL-TO-hNIL-BSD-mApple
Purpose: Targets the human CLYBL safe harbor locus for integration of dox-inducible NGN2-ISL1-LHX3 for differentiation of iPSCs into lower motor neurons. Contains a floxed BSD-NLS-mApple selection cassette.
Depositing lab: Michael Ward.
Backbone
  Vector backbone: CLYBL targeting
  Vector type: Mammalian Expression
Growth in bacteria
  Bacterial resistance: Ampicillin, 100 μg/mL
  Growth temperature: 37°C
  Growth strain: DH5alpha
  Copy number: High Copy
Gene/Insert
  Gene/Insert name: NGN2, ISL1, LHX3
  Species: H. sapiens (human)
  Entrez Gene: NEUROG2 (a.k.a. Atoh4, Math4A, NGN2, bHLHa8, ngn-2); ISL1 (a.k.a. ISLET1, Isl-1); LHX3 (a.k.a. CPHD3, LIM3, M2-LHX3)
Terms and licenses: Academic/Nonprofit Terms; Industry Terms: Not Available to Industry
How to cite: CLYBL-TO-hNIL-BSD-mApple was a gift from Michael Ward (Addgene plasmid # 124230 ; http://n2t.net/addgene:124230 ; RRID:Addgene_124230)
