[The description below was written by a language model from this plasmid's Addgene catalogue record and pLannotate feature annotations shown in this document.]
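Description:
CLYBL-TO-hNIL-BSD-mApple is a mammalian donor (targeting) plasmid of about 14.6 kb, designed to integrate a doxycycline-inducible motor neuron programming cassette into the human CLYBL safe harbor locus of iPSCs. It is propagated in E. coli through a high-copy ColE1/pUC-type origin and selected with ampicillin (AmpR). The CLYBL homology arms are not annotated as such in either feature table. The only arm-like call is a short fragment labelled as an AAVS1 right arm, which conflicts with the catalogue description and probably reflects carry-over from a related targeting vector or an annotation artefact. The depositor and repository sequences give essentially identical annotations, differing by only two nucleotides in length.

The payload is a TRE3G Tet-responsive promoter driving human NEUROG2 (NGN2), ISL1 and LHX3 in tandem, terminated by an SV40 poly(A) signal. The elements linking the three coding sequences are not annotated. On the opposite strand, a CAG promoter (CMV enhancer, chicken β-actin promoter and chimeric intron) drives a tetR-derived coding sequence followed by a rabbit β-globin poly(A). This is presumably the reverse Tet transactivator that activates TRE3G when doxycycline is present, making the system self-contained.

Two loxP sites flank the selection region. It contains a splice acceptor followed by a promoterless NeoR fragment with a bGH poly(A), and an EF-1α core/HTLV promoter driving the blasticidin resistance gene and mApple, which the record describes as nuclear-localised. After blasticidin or fluorescence enrichment of targeted clones, Cre can excise this cassette. The resulting iPSC lines are used for dox-induced differentiation into lower motor neurons.
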