Features (pLannotate 1.2.2; 31 found; start..end, strand, type, name):
    413..568     -  misc_feature   HA-R (fragment): right homology arm from the adeno-associated virus integration site (AAVS1) within intron 1 of the human PPP1R12C gene
   2052..2429    +  promoter       TRE3G promoter: 3rd-generation Tet-responsive promoter that can be activated by binding of Tet-On® 3G
   2445..3260    +  CDS            NEUROG2: NGN2_HUMAN - Also known as ATOH4, BHLHA8, NGN2. Experimental evidence at protein level: Swiss-Prot protein existence level 1. Transcriptional regulator. Involved in neuronal differentiation. Activates transcription by binding to the E box (5'- CANNTG-3'). From Homo sapiens (Human).
   3330..4376    +  CDS            ISL1: ISL1_HUMAN - Experimental evidence at protein level: Swiss-Prot protein existence level 1. DNA-binding transcriptional activator. Recognizes and binds to the consensus octamer binding site 5'-ATAATTAA-3' in promoter of target genes. Plays a fundamental role in the gene regulatory network essential for retinal ganglion cell (RGC) differentiation. Cooperates with the transcription factor POU4F2 to achieve maximal levels of expression of RGC target genes and RGC fate specification in the developing retina. Involved in the specification of motor neurons in cooperation with LHX3 and LDB1. Binds to
   4551..5666    +  CDS            LHX3 (fragment): LHX3_HUMAN - Experimental evidence at protein level: Swiss-Prot protein existence level 1. Acts as a transcriptional activator. Binds to and activates the promoter of the alpha-glycoprotein gene, and synergistically enhances transcription from the prolactin promoter in cooperation with POU1F1/Pit-1 (By similarity). Required for the establishment of the specialized cells of the pituitary gland and the nervous system. Involved in the development of interneurons and motor neurons in cooperation with LDB1 and ISL1. From Homo sapiens (Human).
   5700..5821    +  polyA_signal   SV40 poly(A) signal: SV40 polyadenylation signal
   5892..5914    -  protein_bind   lac operator (fragment): The lac repressor binds to the lac operator to inhibit transcription in E. coli. This inhibition can be relieved by adding lactose or isopropyl-β-D-thiogalactopyranoside (IPTG). lac repressor encoded by lacI
   5918..5948    -  promoter       lac promoter: promoter for the E. coli lac operon
   5963..5984    -  protein_bind   CAP binding site: CAP binding activates transcription in the presence of cAMP. E. coli catabolite activator protein
   5997..6089    -  CDS            lacI (fragment): lac repressor; lacI; The lac repressor binds to the lac operator to inhibit transcription in E. coli. This inhibition can be relieved by adding lactose or isopropyl-β-D-thiogalactopyranoside (IPTG).
   6091..6163    -  rep_origin     RSF ori (fragment): Plasmids containing the RSF 1030 origin of replication can be propagated in E. coli cells that contain additional plasmids with compatible origins.
   6428..6483    -  polyA_signal   β-globin poly(A) signal: rabbit β-globin polyadenylation signal (Gil and Proudfoot, 1987)
   6554..6634    -  CDS            HBB (fragment): HBB_PONPY - Experimental evidence at transcript level: Swiss-Prot protein existence level 2. Involved in oxygen transport from the lung to the various peripheral tissues. From Pongo pygmaeus (Bornean orangutan).
   6768..7385    -  CDS            tetR: TETR2_ECOLX - Experimental evidence at protein level: Swiss-Prot protein existence level 1. TetR is the repressor of the tetracycline resistance element; its N-terminal region forms a helix-turn-helix structure and binds DNA. Binding of tetracycline to TetR reduces the repressor affinity for the tetracycline resistance gene (tetA) promoter operator sites. From Escherichia coli.
   7444..8461    -  intron         chimeric intron: chimera between introns from chicken β-actin and rabbit β-globin
   8463..8740    -  promoter       chicken β-actin promoter: No description available
   8742..9121    -  enhancer       CMV enhancer: human cytomegalovirus immediate early enhancer
   9127..9351    -  polyA_signal   bGH poly(A) signal: bovine growth hormone polyadenylation signal
   9373..9406    -  protein_bind   loxP: Cre-mediated recombination occurs in the 8-bp core sequence (GCATACAT). Cre recombinase
   9416..9477    -  CDS            PSmOrange (fragment): orange to far-red photoswitchable variant of the monomeric fluorescent protein mOrange (Subach et al., 2011) mammalian codon-optimized
   9480..10187   -  CDS            mApple: mApple is a basic (constitutively fluorescent) red fluorescent protein published in 2008, derived from Discosoma sp.. It is reported to be a rapidly-maturing monomer with high acid sensitivity.
  10386..10805   -  CDS            bsr: BSR_BACCE - Experimental evidence at protein level: Swiss-Prot protein existence level 1. Catalyzes the deamination of the cytosine moiety of the antibiotics blasticidin S, cytomycin and acetylblasticidin S. From Bacillus cereus.
  10839..11107   -  LTR            5' LTR (truncated): truncated 5' long terminal repeat (LTR) from human T-cell leukemia virus (HTLV) type 1
  11120..11331   -  promoter       EF-1α core promoter: core promoter for human elongation factor EF-1α
  11367..11591   -  polyA_signal   bGH poly(A) signal: bovine growth hormone polyadenylation signal
  11598..12388   -  CDS            NeoR/KanR (fragment): aminoglycoside phosphotransferase from Tn5; aph(3')-II (or nptII); confers resistance to neomycin, kanamycin, and G418 (Geneticin®)
  12468..12493   -  misc_feature   SA: splice acceptor site
  12494..12527   -  protein_bind   loxP: Cre-mediated recombination occurs in the 8-bp core sequence (GCATACAT). Cre recombinase
  13367..13384   +  promoter       AmpR promoter (fragment): bla
  13385..14245   +  CDS            AmpR: β-lactamase; bla; confers resistance to ampicillin, carbenicillin, and related antibiotics
  14416..365     +  rep_origin     ori (across the origin): high-copy-number ColE1/pMB1/pBR322/pUC origin of replication
>Addgene plasmid #124230 | CLYBL-TO-hNIL-BSD-mApple | depositor full sequence | sequence record 236903 | CLYBL-TO-hNIL-BSD-mApple sequence 14639 bps
TGTTACCAGTGGCTGCTGCCAGTGGCGATAAGTCGTGTCTTACCGGGTTGGACTCAAGACGATAGTTACC
GGATAAGGCGCAGCGGTCGGGCTGAACGGGGGGTTCGTGCACACAGCCCAGCTTGGAGCGAACGACCTAC
ACCGAACTGAGATACCTACAGCGTGAGCTATGAGAAAGCGCCACGCTTCCCGAAGGGAGAAAGGCGGACA
GGTATCCGGTAAGCGGCAGGGTCGGAACAGGAGAGCGCACGAGGGAGCTTCCAGGGGGAAACGCCTGGTA
TCTTTATAGTCCTGTCGGGTTTCGCCACCTCTGACTTGAGCGTCGATTTTTGTGATGCTCGTCAGGGGGG
CGGAGCCTATGGAAAAACGCCAGCAACGCGGCCTTTTTACGGTTCCTGGCGAATTCGCCCTTAGAGCAGA
GCCAGGAACCCCTGTAGGGAAGGGGCAGGAGAGCCAGGGGCATGAGATGGTGGACGAGGAAGGGGGACAG
GGAAGCCTGAGCGCCTCTCCTGGGCTTGCCAAGGACTCAAACCCAGAAGCCCAGAGCAGGGCCTTAGGGA
AGCGGGACGGCTCTGTTGGAGAGTCCAGTATTGAATTAGTGATAGATACACAGAAAAAAAGCAAATTGAA
TAGGTGAATGGATAAACAAACTGTGGAACATCCAGACAATGAAATATTCACCAATAAAAAGAAATGAGCT
ATCAAGCCACATTGGCTATGCCCTTCACATTTAAGGAGGAACCTTAAATGCATATTGCCAAATTTTAAAA
GCTAGTCTGAAAATGCTACAGACTGTATGATTCCAATTATATGACATTTTAGAAAAGGCAAAACTATAGA
GATCAGTGGTTGCCAGCGGCTCATGGAGGCAGGATGAATTGGTGGAACACAGGGATGCTTTCAGGGTAAT
GAAAATATCTTGTGTGATCCTGTAATAATGGATACGTGGCATAATGCATTTGTTAAAACCTGTAAACTAG
CCAGGTATAGTGGCTTTTTTGCACCTATAGTCTCAGCTACTTGGTAGGCTGAGACAGGAAGATCACTTGA
GCCCAGGACTTCAAGACCAGCCTGGGTAATATAGTAAGACCCCATCTCTATTTTTTAAAGAAATTAAGAA
AGAAAAGAAACCCATCAACTGTATAACACAAAGAATCGTAATGTAAACTACAGTCCTGAGTAATGAAACA
TTTTTAAAGAAATAAATAAATTCAAGGCAATTATTAACTTCAGGAAAAACAGTAAAGTAAACATAAGTAT
ACAAATCAAACATGGCTCAGTTGTGAAAATATTTACAAGGTCACTTTAAGTAACATTGAATGTTGATATA
ATCCCAAAATATATTTATGTTGGAAGGATGAGGAGATTTAATTAAGGGAGGTGGTCCCTGCAGTTACGCC
AATGATAACCCCCGCCAGAAAAATCTTAGTAGCCTTCCCTTTTTGTTTTCCGTGCCCCAACTCGGCGGAT
TGACTCGGCCCCTTCCGGAAACACCCGAATCAACTTCTAGTCAAATTATTGTTCACGCCGCAATGACCCA
CCCCTGGCCCGCGTCTGTGGAACTGACCCCTGGTGTACAGGAGAGTTCGCTGCTGAAAGTGGTCCCAAAG
GGGTACTAGTTTTTAAGCTCCCAACTCCCCCTCCCCCAGCGTCTGGAGGATTCCACACCCTCGCACCGCA
GGGGCGAGGAAGTGGGCGGAGTCCGGTTTTGGCGCCAGCCGCTGAGGCTGCCAAGCAGAAAAGCCACCGC
TGAGGAGACTCCGGTCACTGTCCTCGCCCCGCCTCCCCCTTCCCTCCCCTTGGGGACCACCGGGCGCCAC
GCCGCGAACGGTAAGTGCCGCGGTCGTCGGCGCCTCCGCCCTCCCCCTAGGGCCCCAATTCCCAGCGGGC
GCGGCGCGCGGCCCCTCCCCCCGCCGGGCGCGCGCCCGCTGCCCCGCCCTTCGTGGCCGCCCGGCGTGGG
CGGTGCCACCCCTCCCCCCGGCGGCCCCGCGCGCAGCTCCCGGCTCCCTCCCCCTTCGGATGTGGCTTGA
GCTGTAGGCGCGGAGGGTACCAGTTTACTCCCTATCAGTGATAGAGAACGTATGAAGAGTTTACTCCCTA
TCAGTGATAGAGAACGTATGCAGACTTTACTCCCTATCAGTGATAGAGAACGTATAAGGAGTTTACTCCC
TATCAGTGATAGAGAACGTATGACCAGTTTACTCCCTATCAGTGATAGAGAACGTATCTACAGTTTACTC
CCTATCAGTGATAGAGAACGTATATCCAGTTTACTCCCTATCAGTGATAGAGAACGTATAAGCTTTAGGC
GTGTACGGTGGGCGCCTATAAAAGCAGAGCTCGTTTAGTGAACCGTCAGATCGCCTGGAGCAATTCCACA
ACACTTTTGTCTTATACCAACTTTCCGTACCACTTCCTACCCTCGTAAAGGATCCGCCGCCACCATGTTC
GTCAAATCCGAGACCTTGGAGTTGAAGGAGGAAGAGGACGTGTTAGTGCTGCTCGGATCGGCCTCCCCCG
CCTTGGCGGCCCTGACCCCGCTGTCATCCAGCGCCGACGAAGAAGAGGAGGAGGAGCCGGGCGCGTCAGG
CGGGGCGCGTCGGCAGCGCGGGGCTGAGGCCGGGCAGGGGGCGCGGGGCGGCGTGGCTGCGGGTGCGGAG
GGCTGCCGGCCCGCACGGCTGCTGGGTCTGGTACACGATTGCAAACGGCGCCCTTCCCGGGCGCGGGCCG
TCTCCCGAGGCGCCAAGACGGCCGAGACGGTGCAGCGCATCAAGAAGACCCGTAGACTGAAGGCCAACAA
CCGCGAGCGAAACCGCATGCACAACCTCAACGCGGCACTGGACGCGCTGCGCGAGGTGCTCCCCACGTTC
CCCGAGGACGCCAAGCTCACCAAGATCGAGACCCTGCGCTTCGCCCACAACTACATCTGGGCACTCACCG
AGACCCTGCGCCTGGCGGATCACTGCGGGGGCGGCGGCGGGGGCCTGCCGGGGGCGCTCTTCTCCGAGGC
AGTGTTGCTGAGCCCGGGAGGCGCCAGCGCCGCCCTGAGCAGCAGCGGAGACAGCCCCTCGCCCGCCTCC
ACGTGGAGTTGCACCAACAGCCCCGCGCCGTCCTCCTCCGTGTCCTCCAATTCCACCTCCCCCTACAGCT
GCACTTTATCGCCCGCCAGCCCGGCCGGGTCAGACATGGACTATTGGCAGCCCCCACCTCCCGACAAGCA
CCGCTATGCACCTCACCTCCCCATAGCCAGGGATTGTATCTTGGGATCCGGAGCTACTAACTTCAGCCTG
CTGAAGCAGGCTGGAGACGTGGAGGAGAACCCTGGACCTATGGGAGACATGGGAGATCCACCAAAAAAAA
AACGTCTGATTTCCCTATGTGTTGGTTGCGGCAATCAGATTCACGATCAGTATATTCTGAGGGTTTCTCC
GGATTTGGAATGGCATGCGGCATGTTTGAAATGTGCGGAGTGTAATCAGTATTTGGACGAGAGCTGTACA
TGCTTTGTTAGGGATGGGAAAACCTACTGTAAAAGAGATTATATCAGGTTGTACGGGATCAAATGCGCCA
AGTGCAGCATCGGCTTCAGCAAGAACGACTTCGTGATGCGTGCCCGCTCCAAGGTGTATCACATCGAGTG
TTTCCGCTGTGTGGCCTGCAGCCGCCAGCTCATCCCTGGGGACGAATTTGCGCTTCGGGAGGACGGTCTC
TTCTGCCGAGCAGACCACGATGTGGTGGAGAGGGCCAGTCTAGGCGCTGGCGACCCGCTCAGTCCCCTGC
ATCCAGCGCGGCCACTGCAAATGGCAGCGGAGCCCATCTCCGCCAGGCAGCCAGCCCTGCGGCCCCACGT
CCACAAGCAGCCGGAGAAGACCACCCGCGTGCGGACTGTGCTGAACGAGAAGCAGCTGCACACCTTGCGG
ACCTGCTACGCCGCAAACCCGCGGCCAGATGCGCTCATGAAGGAGCAACTGGTAGAGATGACGGGCCTCA
GTCCCCGTGTGATCCGGGTCTGGTTTCAAAACAAGCGGTGCAAGGACAAGAAGCGAAGCATCATGATGAA
GCAACTCCAGCAGCAGCAGCCCAATGACAAAACTAATATCCAGGGGATGACAGGAACTCCCATGGTGGCT
GCCAGTCCAGAGAGACACGACGGTGGCTTACAGGCTAACCCAGTGGAAGTACAAAGTTACCAGCCACCTT
GGAAAGTACTGAGCGACTTCGCCTTGCAGAGTGACATAGATCAGCCTGCTTTTCAGCAACTGGTCAATTT
TTCAGAAGGAGGACCGGGCTCTAATTCCACTGGCAGTGAAGTAGCATCAATGTCCTCTCAACTTCCAGAT
ACACCTAACAGCATGGTAGCCAGTCCTATTGAGGCATTGATGCACAGCAGAGGCTCTGGCGAGGGCAGAG
GCAGCCTGCTGACATGTGGCGACGTGGAAGAGAACCCTGGCCCCGGTACCATGGAAGCCAGAGGCGAACT
GGGCCCTGCCAGAGAATCTGCCGGCGGAGATCTGCTGCTGGCCCTGCTGGCTAGAAGGGCCGACCTGAGA
AGAGAAATCCCCCTGTGCGCCGGCTGCGACCAGCACATCCTGGACCGGTTTATCCTGAAGGCCCTGGACA
GACACTGGCACAGCAAGTGCCTGAAGTGCAGCGACTGCCACACCCCCCTGGCCGAGAGATGCTTTAGCAG
AGGCGAGAGCGTGTACTGCAAGGACGACTTCTTCAAGAGATTCGGCACCAAGTGCGCCGCCTGCCAGCTG
GGAATTCCTCCTACACAGGTCGTGCGGAGAGCCCAGGACTTCGTGTACCATCTGCACTGCTTCGCCTGCG
TCGTGTGCAAGAGACAGCTGGCCACCGGCGACGAGTTCTACCTGATGGAAGATAGCCGGCTCGTGTGTAA
AGCCGACTACGAGACAGCCAAGCAGAGAGAGGCCGAGGCCACCGCCAAAAGACCCAGAACCACCATCACC
GCCAAGCAGCTGGAAACCCTGAAGTCCGCCTACAACACCAGCCCCAAGCCCGCCAGACATGTGCGGGAAC
AGCTGAGCAGCGAGACAGGCCTGGACATGAGAGTGGTGCAAGTGTGGTTCCAGAACAGACGGGCCAAAGA
GAAGCGGCTGAAGAAGGACGCCGGCAGGCAGAGATGGGGCCAGTACTTCCGGAACATGAAGCGGTCCAGA
GGCGGCAGCAAGAGCGACAAGGACAGCGTGCAGGAAGGCCAGGACAGCGACGCCGAGGTGTCCTTCCCAG
ATGAGCCTAGCCTGGCCGAAATGGGCCCAGCCAATGGCCTGTATGGCAGCCTGGGAGAGCCAACCCAGGC
TCTGGGCAGACCTTCTGGCGCCCTGGGCAACTTCTCTCTGGAACACGGCGGACTGGCCGGACCCGAGCAG
TATAGAGAACTGAGGCCCGGCAGCCCTTACGGCGTGCCACCTTCTCCAGCTGCCCCTCAGTCTCTGCCAG
GACCTCAGCCTCTGCTGTCCAGCCTGGTGTACCCCGATACAAGCCTGGGCCTGGTGCCATCTGGCGCTCC
AGGCGGACCTCCTCCAATGAGAGTGCTGGCCGGCAATGGCCCTAGCAGCGATCTGAGCACAGGCAGCTCT
GGCGGCTACCCCGATTTTCCTGCCAGCCCTGCCTCCTGGCTGGACGAAGTGGATCACGCCCAGTTCTGAG
TTTAAACTCGCGAATCGATCGCCCACCCCAACTTGTTTATTGCAGCTTATAATGGTTACAAATAAAGCAA
TAGCATCACAAATTTCACAAATAAAGCATTTTTTTCACTGCATTCTAGTTGTGGTTTGTCCAAACTCATC
AATGTATCTTATCATGTCTGTATACCGTCGACCTCTAGCTAGAGCTTGGCGTAATCATGGTCATAGCTGT
TTCCTGTGTGAAATTGTTATCCGCTCACAATTCCACACAACATACGAGCCGGAAGCATAAAGTGTAAAGC
CTGGGGTGCCTAATGAGTGAGCTAACTCACATTAATTGCGTTGCGCTCACTGCCCGCTTTCCAGTCGGGA
AACCTGTCGTGCCAGCTGCATTAATGAATCGGCCAACGCGCGGGGAGAGGCGGTTTGCGTATTGGGCGCT
CTTCCGCTTCCTCGCTCACTGACTCGCTGCGCTCGGTCGTTCGGCTGCGGCGAGCGGTATCAGCTCACTC
AAAGGACGGCCGCACATGTAAGGAAAATTTTAGGGATGTTAAAGAAAAAAATAACACAAAACAAAATATA
AAAAAAATCTAACCTCAAGTCAAGGCTTTTCTATGGAATAAGGAATGGACAGCAGGGGGCTGTTTCATAT
ACTGATGACCTCTTTATAGCCAACCTTTGTTCATGGCAGCCAGCATATGGGCATATGTTGCCAAACTCTA
AACCAAATACTCATTCTGATGTTTTAAATGATTTGCCCTCCCATATGTCCTTCCGAGTGAGAGACACAAA
AAATTCCAACACACTATTGCAATGAAAATAAATTTCCTTTATTAGCCAGAAGTCAGATGCTCAAGGGGCT
TCATGATGTCCCCATAATTTTTGGCAGAGGGAAAAAGATCTCAGTGGTATTTGTGAGCCAGGGCATTGGC
CACACCAGCCACCACCTTCTGATAGGCAGCCTGCACCTGAGGAGTGAATTCACGCGTTTTAGCCTGGCAG
CATATCGAGATCGAAGTCATCGAGAGCGTCAGCAGGGAGCATATCCAGATCAAAATCATCCAGGGCATCG
GCGGGCAGCATGTCCAGGTCGAAGTCGTCCAGGGCGTCGGTGGGTCCGCCGCTCTCGCACTTCAGCTGCT
TCTCGAGGCCGCAGATGATCAGTTCCAGGCCGAACAGGAAGGCGGGCTCGGCGCCCTGTCTGTCGAACAG
CTCGATGGCCTGCTTCAGCAGGGGGGGCATGCTGTCGGTGGTGGGTGTCTCTCTTTCCTCTTTGGCGACC
TGGTGTTCCTGTTCTTCCAGCACGCAGCCCAGGGTGAAGTGGCCCACGGCGCTCAGGGCGTACAGGGCGT
TTTCCAGGCTGAAGCCCTGCTGGCACAGGAAGGCCAGCTGGTTTTCCAGTGTCTCGTACTGCTTCTCGGT
GGGTCTGGTGCCCAGGTGCACTTTGGCGCCGTCCCGGTGGCTCAGCAGGGCGCATCTGTAGCTCTTGGCG
TTGTTCCGCAGGAAGTCCTGCCAGCTCTCGCCTTCCAGAGGGCAGCTGTGGGTGTGGTGCCGGTCCAGCA
TCTCGATGGGCAGGGCGTCCAGCAGGGCCCGCTTGTTCTTCACGTGCCAGTACAGGGTGGGCTGTTCCAC
GCCCAGTTTCTGGGCCAGCTTCCGGGTGGTCAGGCCCTCGATGCCCACGCCGTTCAGCAGTTCCAGGGCG
CTGTTGATCACTTTGCTCTTGTCCAGCCGGCTCATGTCGACATTCTTTGCCAAAATGATGAGACAGCACA
ATAACCAGCACGTTGCCCAGGAGCTGTAGGAAAAAGAAGAAGGCATGAACATGGTTAGCAGAGGCTCTAG
AGCCGCCGGTCACACGCCAGAAGCCGAACCCCGCCCTGCCCCGTCCCCCCCGAAGGCAGCCGTCCCCCCG
CGGACAGCCCCGAGGCTGGAGAGGGAGAAGGGGACGGCGGCGCGGCGACGCACGAAGGCCCTCCCCGCCC
ATTTCCTTCCTGCCGGCGCCGCACCGCTTCGCCCCGCGCCCGCTAGAGGGGGTGCGGCGGCGCCTCCCAG
ATTTCGGCTCCGCACAGATTTGGGACAAAGGAAGTCCCTGCGCCCTCTCGCACGATTACCATAAAAGGCA
ATGGCTGCGGCTCGCCGCGCCTCGACAGCCGCCGGCGCTCCGGGGGCCGCCGCGCCCCTCCCCCGAGCCC
TCCCCGGCCCGAGGCGGCCCCGCCCCGCCCGGCACCCCCACCTGCCGCCACCCCCCGCCCGGCACGGCGA
GCCCCGCGCCACGCCCCGTACGGAGCCCCGCACCCGAAGCCGGGCCGTGCTCAGCAACTCGGGGAGGGGG
GTGCAGGGGGGGTTGCAGCCCGACCGACGCGCCCACACCCCCTGCTCACCCCCCCACGCACACACCCCGC
ACGCAGCCTTTGTTCCCCTCGCAGCCCCCCCCGCACCGCGGGGCACCGCCCCCGGCCGCGCTCCCCTCGC
GCACACTGCGGAGCGCACAAAGCCCCGCGCCGCGCCCGCAGCGCTCACAGCCGCCGGGCAGCGCGGAGCC
GCACGCGGCGCTCCCCACGCACACACACACGCACGCACCCCCCGAGCCGCTCCCCCCGCACAAAGGGCCC
TCCCGGAGCCCCTCAAGGCTTTCACGCAGCCACAGAAAAGAAACAAGCCGTCATTAAACCAAGCGCTAAT
TACAGCCCGGAGGAGAAGGGCCGTCCCGCCCGCTCACCTGTGGGAGTAACGCGGTCAGTCAGAGCCGGGG
CGGGCGGCGCGAGGCGGCGGCGGAGCGGGGCACGGGGCGAAGGCAGCGTCGCAGCGACTCCCCGCCCGCC
GCGCGCTTCGCTTTTTATAGGGCCGCCGCCGCCGCCGCCTCGCCATAAAAGGAAACTTTCGGAGCGCGCC
GCTCTGATTGGCTGCCGCCGCACCTCTCCGCCTCGCCCCGCCCCGCCCCTCGCCCCGCCCCGCCCCGCCT
GGCGCGCGCCCCCCCCCCCCCCCCGCCCCCATCGCTGCACAAAATAATTAAAAAATAAATAAATACAAAA
TTGGGGGTGGGGAGGGGGGGGAGATGGGGAGAGTGAAGCAGAACGTGGGGCTCACCTCGACCATGGTAAT
AGCGATGACTAATACGTAGATGTACTGCCAAGTAGGAAAGTCCCATAAGGTCATGTACTGGGCATAATGC
CAGGCGGGCCATTTACCGTCATTGACGTCAATAGGGGGCGTACTTGGCATATGATACACTTGATGTACTG
CCAAGTGGGCAGTTTACCGTAAATACTCCACCCATTGACGTCAATGGAAAGTCCCTATTGGCGTTACTAT
GGGAACATACGTCATTATTGACGTCAATGGGCGGGGGTCGTTGGGCGGTCAGCCAGGCGGGCCATTTACC
GTAAGTTATGTAACGCGGAACTCCATATATGGGCTATGAACTAATGACCCCGTAATTGATTACTATTAAT
AACTAGTCAATAATCAATGTCGAGACCCATAGAGCCCACCGCATCCCCAGCATGCCTGCTATTGTCTTCC
CAATCCTCCCCCTTGCTGTCCTGCCCCACCCCACCCCCCAGAATAGAATGACACCTACTCAGACAATGCG
ATGCAATTTCCTCATTTTATTAGGAAAGGACAGTGGGAGTGGCACCTTCCAGGGTCAAGGAAGGCACGGG
GGAGGGGCAAACAACAGATGGCTGGCAACTAGAAGGCACAGTCGAGGCTGATCAGCGGGTTTATAACTTC
GTATAATGTATGCTATACGAAGTTATGGTACCTTACTCGTCCATGCCGCCGGTGGAGTGGCGGCCCTCGG
CGCGTTCGTACTGTTCCACGATGGTGTTACTTGTACAGCTCGTCCATTCCGCCTGTGCTGTGTCTGCCTT
CGGCTCTCTCGTACTGTTCCACGATGGTGTAGTCCTCGTTGTGGGACACGATGTCCAGCTTGATATCCAC
GATGTAGGCGCCAGGCAGCTGCACGGGTTTCTTGGCCTTGTAGGTGGTTTTCACTTCGGCGGCATAGTGG
CCGCCATCCTTCAGCTTCAGCCGCTTCTTGATCTCGGACTTCAGGGCGCCATCCTCAGGGTACATTCTTT
CCTCGCTGGCTTCCCAGCCCATGGTCTTTTTCTGCATCACGGGGCCATCAGAGGGAAAGTTGGTGCCCCG
CAGCTTCACTTTGTAGATGAACACGCCGTCCTGCAGAGAGCTATCCTGGTTCACGTGGATGATGCCGCCG
TCCTCGAAGTTCATCACTCTCTCCCATCTGAAGCCCTCGGGGAAGCTCAGCTTGAAGTAGTCGGGAATGT
CGGCGGGGTGCTTGATGTACACCTTGCTGCCGTACATAAACTGAGGGCTCAGAATGTCCCAGGCAAAAGG
CAGAGGGCCGCCTTTGGTCACTTTCAGCTTGGCGGTCTGAAAAGCCTCGTAGGGTCTGCCCTCGCCTTCG
CCTTCAATCTCGAACTCGTGGCCGTTCACGCTGCCTTCCATGTGCACCTTGAACCGCATGAATTCTTTGA
TGATGGCCATGTTGTTCTCTTCGCCCTTGGACACCATGGTGGCGACCGGTAGCGTGGCGACCGGGGTGGC
GGTGGCTCCCCCTGACCCTCCATCCAACTTAACGCGCTTTGCAGCAGGACCTCCAGAACCGCCGTCGAGT
TTGACCCGTTTAGCGGCAGGGACCGGTGGGCCAGGATTCTCCTCGACGTCACCGCATGTTAGCAGACTTC
CTCTGCCCTCTCCCGATCCCGATCCATTTCGGGTATATTTGAGTGGAATGAGTTCTTCAATCGTAGTTTT
GACTAACTTGCCATTCATTTCTATTAACACAAAACAATCTGGTGCATAGTCTGAAATCAACTCCCTACAC
ATACCACAAGGACTTACCACTCGAATACTTCTATCTACTTCGTCAGAATAAGGGTGTCTAACAGCTACAA
TCGTGTCAAAATCCTTTTGTCCATTCGAAACTGCACTACCAATCGCAATGGCTTCTGCACAAACAGTTAC
TCGTCCTATATACGCTTCAATATGTACTGCCGAAATGATTTCTCCTGTTTTCGTACGAATTGCCGCTCCC
ACATGATGTTTATTATCCTCATAAAGCATTGTAATCTTCTCTGTCGCTACTTCTACTAATTCTAGATCCT
GCTGGGAGATGTTGAAGGTCTTCATGGTGGCGCTAGCGTAGGCGCCGGTCACAGCTTGGATCTGTAACGG
CGCAGAACAGAAAACGAAACAAAGACGTAGAGTTGAGCAAGCAGGGTCAGGCAAAGCGTGGAGAGCCGGC
TGAGTCTAGGTAGGCTCCAAGGGAGCGCCGGACAAAGGCCCGGTCTCGACCTGAGCTTTAAACTTACCTA
GACGGCGGACGCAGTTCAGGAGGCACCACAGGCGGGAGGCGGCAGAACGCGACTCAACCGGCGTGGATGG
CGGCCTCAGGTAGGGCGGCGGGCGCGTGAAGGAGAGATGCGAGCCCCTCGAAGCTTCAGCTGTGTTCTGG
CGGCAAACCCGTTGCGAAAAAGAACGTTCACGGCGACTACTGCACTTATATACGGTTCTCCCCCACCCTC
GGGAAAAAGGCGGAGCCAGTACACGACATCACTTTCCCAGTTTACCCCGCGCCACCTTCTCTAGGCACCG
GTTCAATTGCCGACCCCTCCCCCCAACTTCTCGGGGACTGTGGGCGATGTGCGCTCTGCCCACTGACGGG
CACCGGAGCGATCGCAGATCATGCATCCATAGAGCCCACCGCATCCCCAGCATGCCTGCTATTGTCTTCC
CAATCCTCCCCCTTGCTGTCCTGCCCCACCCCACCCCCCAGAATAGAATGACACCTACTCAGACAATGCG
ATGCAATTTCCTCATTTTATTAGGAAAGGACAGTGGGAGTGGCACCTTCCAGGGTCAAGGAAGGCACGGG
GGAGGGGCAAACAACAGATGGCTGGCAACTAGAAGGCACAGGTTTTTAGAAGAACTCGTCAAGAAGGCGA
TAGAAGGCGATGCGCTGCGAATCGGGAGCGGCGATACCGTAAAGCACGAGGAAGCGGTCAGCCCATTCGC
CGCCAAGCTCTTCAGCAATATCACGGGTAGCCAACGCTATGTCCTGATAGCGGTCCGCCACACCCAGCCG
GCCACAGTCGATGAATCCAGAAAAGCGGCCATTTTCCACCATGATATTCGGCAAGCAGGCATCGCCATGG
GTCACGACGAGATCCTCGCCGTCGGGCATGCGCGCCTTGAGCCTGGCGAACAGTTCGGCTGGCGCGAGCC
CCTGATGCTCTTCGTCCAGATCATCCTGATCGACAAGACCGGCTTCCATCCGAGTACGTGCTCGCTCGAT
GCGATGTTTCGCTTGGTGGTCGAATGGGCAGGTAGCCGGATCAAGCGTATGCAGCCGCCGCATTGCATCA
GCCATGATGGATACTTTCTCGGCAGGAGCAAGGTGAGATGACAGGAGATCCTGCCCCGGCACTTCGCCCA
ATAGCAGCCAGTCCCTTCCCGCTTCAGTGACAACGTCGAGCACAGCTGCGCAAGGAACGCCCGTCGTGGC
CAGCCACGATAGCCGCGCTGCCTCGTCCTGCAGTTCATTCAGGGCACCGGACAGGTCGGTCTTGACAAAA
AGAACCGGGCGCCCCTGCGCTGACAGCCGGAACACGGCGGCATCAGAGCAGCCGATTGTCTGTTGTGCCC
AGTCATAGCCGAATAGCCTCTCCACCCAAGCGGCCGGAGAACCTGCGTGCAATCCATCTTGTTCAATCCT
AGGGCCGGGATTCTCCTCCACGTCACCGCATGTTAGAAGACTTCCTCTGCCCTCTCCGCTGCCAGATCTC
TCGAGGCCCTGTGGGAGGAAGAGAAGAGGTCAGATAACTTCGTATAATGTATGCTATACGAAGTTATGCG
GCCGCTGGGAGAAGGGTAAGAGAGCTCAATCCTCATCTTACATAGAAGGAAGTCAGTAGATAATATCTTA
CATTTAAAAGTCAAGAAATAACAGTCTGACCATACTATCTAGAAATATGGAAGTTAACAGTAAGGAAGTT
AAAACAGTTGAAAGTAGTTTCGTCTAGAAAGAAAGACTTGGGGAAGAACAAAGAAGGCTAATTTTCATTA
TGAGCTTTATTGTAACAGAAAAGAGACCACTAACTCAGCTAGGTTTTCCCAATTCCTCAACACTTTGGGG
CACAGTGTTTAGTCAGAGCTGTGATCACTCTCTGAGCACATGGATTGTATCTTAATTTTCATCTCATTGA
AAATATGTACCATTTGTCCAAGTGGAAACTGGGCTGAAGCATGACTGTGACCACCACCAAAGAAATGGCT
AGACTCGCTAAGGTCTGCTGGGGTGACCCGTGATTGTGTTGTGCTTGATCTTGTTGAGCATGGCTCTTTT
AAGTCACCATACCTGCCCCTGCCAATGCACCAAACACCAACTTAAAGGGACTTTCAGCTTTTGTAAGTCA
GTCTCAGCCTTACTTCTGAACCATTTCTTTGACTTCTTTCATGACTCTGATCCTGTCCCAGTTTTAAGCC
TCCCAGCCACCAGTCATGCTGTTTTGCTCTGCTATTTACATTCTTCTCTACCTACTTTGGACTTGATGGT
ATGCCTACTATATTAGTTATTTATTGCTGTGTAACAAACCACTCTGAAACATAGTGGCTTACAACCACAA
CCATTTTATTTTATTATGAAACTGTGGGTCAGAATGTATATTGGCCCATTGGCATGATTCTCCTGCTATT
GAAAAAGGAAGAGTATGAGTATTCAACATTTCCGTGTCGCCCTTATTCCCTTTTTTGCGGCATTTTGCCT
TCCTGTTTTTGCTCACCCAGAAACGCTGGTGAAAGTAAAAGATGCTGAAGATCAGTTGGGTGCACGAGTG
GGTTACATCGAACTGGATCTCAACAGCGGTAAGATCCTTGAGAGTTTTCGCCCCGAAGAACGTTTTCCAA
TGATGAGCACTTTTAAAGTTCTGCTATGTGGCGCGGTATTATCCCGTATTGACGCCGGGCAAGAGCAACT
CGGTCGCCGCATACACTATTCTCAGAATGACTTGGTTGAGTACTCACCAGTCACAGAAAAGCATCTTACG
GATGGCATGACAGTAAGAGAATTATGCAGTGCTGCCATAACCATGAGTGATAACACTGCGGCCAACTTAC
TTCTGACAACGATCGGAGGACCGAAGGAGCTAACCGCTTTTTTGCACAACATGGGGGATCATGTAACTCG
CCTTGATCGTTGGGAACCGGAGCTGAATGAAGCCATACCAAACGACGAGCGTGACACCACGATGCCTGTA
GCAATGGCAACAACGTTGCGCAAACTATTAACTGGCGAACTACTTACTCTAGCTTCCCGGCAACAATTAA
TAGACTGGATGGAGGCGGATAAAGTTGCAGGACCACTTCTGCGCTCGGCCCTTCCGGCTGGCTGGTTTAT
TGCTGATAAATCTGGAGCCGGTGAGCGTGGGTCTCGCGGTATCATTGCAGCACTGGGGCCAGATGGTAAG
CCCTCCCGTATCGTAGTTATCTACACGACGGGGAGTCAGGCAACTATGGATGAACGAAATAGACAGATCG
CTGAGATAGGTGCCTCACTGATTAAGCATTGGTAACTGTCAGACCAAGTTTACTCATATATACTTTAGAT
TGATTTAAAACTTCATTTTTAATTTAAAAGGATCTAGGTGAAGATCCTTTTTGATAATCTCATGACCAAA
ATCCCTTAACGTGAGTTTTCGTTCCACTGAGCGTCAGACCCCGTAGAAAAGATCAAAGGATCTTCTTGAG
ATCCTTTTTTTCTGCGCGTAATCTGCTGCTTGCAAACAAAAAAACCACCGCTACCAGCGGTGGTTTGTTT
GCCGGATCAAGAGCTACCAACTCTTTTTCCGAAGGTAACTGGCTTCAGCAGAGCGCAGATACCAAATACT
GTCCTTCTAGTGTAGCCGTAGTTAGGCCACCACTTCAAGAACTCTGTAGCACCGCCTACATACCTCGCTC
TGCTAATCC
