Features (pLannotate 1.2.2; 31 found; start..end, strand, type, name):
    413..568     -  misc_feature   HA-R (fragment): right homology arm from the adeno-associated virus integration site (AAVS1) within intron 1 of the human PPP1R12C gene
   2052..2429    +  promoter       TRE3G promoter: 3rd-generation Tet-responsive promoter that can be activated by binding of Tet-On® 3G
   2445..3260    +  CDS            NEUROG2: NGN2_HUMAN - Also known as ATOH4, BHLHA8, NGN2. Experimental evidence at protein level: Swiss-Prot protein existence level 1. Transcriptional regulator. Involved in neuronal differentiation. Activates transcription by binding to the E box (5'- CANNTG-3'). From Homo sapiens (Human).
   3330..4376    +  CDS            ISL1: ISL1_HUMAN - Experimental evidence at protein level: Swiss-Prot protein existence level 1. DNA-binding transcriptional activator. Recognizes and binds to the consensus octamer binding site 5'-ATAATTAA-3' in promoter of target genes. Plays a fundamental role in the gene regulatory network essential for retinal ganglion cell (RGC) differentiation. Cooperates with the transcription factor POU4F2 to achieve maximal levels of expression of RGC target genes and RGC fate specification in the developing retina. Involved in the specification of motor neurons in cooperation with LHX3 and LDB1. Binds to
   4551..5666    +  CDS            LHX3 (fragment): LHX3_HUMAN - Experimental evidence at protein level: Swiss-Prot protein existence level 1. Acts as a transcriptional activator. Binds to and activates the promoter of the alpha-glycoprotein gene, and synergistically enhances transcription from the prolactin promoter in cooperation with POU1F1/Pit-1 (By similarity). Required for the establishment of the specialized cells of the pituitary gland and the nervous system. Involved in the development of interneurons and motor neurons in cooperation with LDB1 and ISL1. From Homo sapiens (Human).
   5700..5821    +  polyA_signal   SV40 poly(A) signal: SV40 polyadenylation signal
   5892..5914    -  protein_bind   lac operator (fragment): The lac repressor binds to the lac operator to inhibit transcription in E. coli. This inhibition can be relieved by adding lactose or isopropyl-β-D-thiogalactopyranoside (IPTG). lac repressor encoded by lacI
   5918..5948    -  promoter       lac promoter: promoter for the E. coli lac operon
   5963..5984    -  protein_bind   CAP binding site: CAP binding activates transcription in the presence of cAMP. E. coli catabolite activator protein
   5997..6089    -  CDS            lacI (fragment): lac repressor; lacI; The lac repressor binds to the lac operator to inhibit transcription in E. coli. This inhibition can be relieved by adding lactose or isopropyl-β-D-thiogalactopyranoside (IPTG).
   6091..6163    -  rep_origin     RSF ori (fragment): Plasmids containing the RSF 1030 origin of replication can be propagated in E. coli cells that contain additional plasmids with compatible origins.
   6428..6483    -  polyA_signal   β-globin poly(A) signal: rabbit β-globin polyadenylation signal (Gil and Proudfoot, 1987)
   6554..6634    -  CDS            HBB (fragment): HBB_PONPY - Experimental evidence at transcript level: Swiss-Prot protein existence level 2. Involved in oxygen transport from the lung to the various peripheral tissues. From Pongo pygmaeus (Bornean orangutan).
   6768..7385    -  CDS            tetR: TETR2_ECOLX - Experimental evidence at protein level: Swiss-Prot protein existence level 1. TetR is the repressor of the tetracycline resistance element; its N-terminal region forms a helix-turn-helix structure and binds DNA. Binding of tetracycline to TetR reduces the repressor affinity for the tetracycline resistance gene (tetA) promoter operator sites. From Escherichia coli.
   7444..8460    -  intron         chimeric intron: chimera between introns from chicken β-actin and rabbit β-globin
   8461..8738    -  promoter       chicken β-actin promoter: No description available
   8740..9119    -  enhancer       CMV enhancer: human cytomegalovirus immediate early enhancer
   9125..9349    -  polyA_signal   bGH poly(A) signal: bovine growth hormone polyadenylation signal
   9371..9404    -  protein_bind   loxP: Cre-mediated recombination occurs in the 8-bp core sequence (GCATACAT). Cre recombinase
   9414..9475    -  CDS            PSmOrange (fragment): orange to far-red photoswitchable variant of the monomeric fluorescent protein mOrange (Subach et al., 2011) mammalian codon-optimized
   9478..10185   -  CDS            mApple: mApple is a basic (constitutively fluorescent) red fluorescent protein published in 2008, derived from Discosoma sp.. It is reported to be a rapidly-maturing monomer with high acid sensitivity.
  10384..10803   -  CDS            bsr: BSR_BACCE - Experimental evidence at protein level: Swiss-Prot protein existence level 1. Catalyzes the deamination of the cytosine moiety of the antibiotics blasticidin S, cytomycin and acetylblasticidin S. From Bacillus cereus.
  10837..11105   -  LTR            5' LTR (truncated): truncated 5' long terminal repeat (LTR) from human T-cell leukemia virus (HTLV) type 1
  11118..11329   -  promoter       EF-1α core promoter: core promoter for human elongation factor EF-1α
  11365..11589   -  polyA_signal   bGH poly(A) signal: bovine growth hormone polyadenylation signal
  11596..12386   -  CDS            NeoR/KanR (fragment): aminoglycoside phosphotransferase from Tn5; aph(3')-II (or nptII); confers resistance to neomycin, kanamycin, and G418 (Geneticin®)
  12466..12491   -  misc_feature   SA: splice acceptor site
  12492..12525   -  protein_bind   loxP: Cre-mediated recombination occurs in the 8-bp core sequence (GCATACAT). Cre recombinase
  13365..13382   +  promoter       AmpR promoter (fragment): bla
  13383..14243   +  CDS            AmpR: β-lactamase; bla; confers resistance to ampicillin, carbenicillin, and related antibiotics
  14414..365     +  rep_origin     ori (across the origin): high-copy-number ColE1/pMB1/pBR322/pUC origin of replication
>Addgene plasmid #124230 | CLYBL-TO-hNIL-BSD-mApple | addgene full sequence | sequence record 240604 | Addgene Partial NGS Result
TGTTACCAGTGGCTGCTGCCAGTGGCGATAAGTCGTGTCTTACCGGGTTGGACTCAAGACGATAGTTACC
GGATAAGGCGCAGCGGTCGGGCTGAACGGGGGGTTCGTGCACACAGCCCAGCTTGGAGCGAACGACCTAC
ACCGAACTGAGATACCTACAGCGTGAGCTATGAGAAAGCGCCACGCTTCCCGAAGGGAGAAAGGCGGACA
GGTATCCGGTAAGCGGCAGGGTCGGAACAGGAGAGCGCACGAGGGAGCTTCCAGGGGGAAACGCCTGGTA
TCTTTATAGTCCTGTCGGGTTTCGCCACCTCTGACTTGAGCGTCGATTTTTGTGATGCTCGTCAGGGGGG
CGGAGCCTATGGAAAAACGCCAGCAACGCGGCCTTTTTACGGTTCCTGGCGAATTCGCCCTTAGAGCAGA
GCCAGGAACCCCTGTAGGGAAGGGGCAGGAGAGCCAGGGGCATGAGATGGTGGACGAGGAAGGGGGACAG
GGAAGCCTGAGCGCCTCTCCTGGGCTTGCCAAGGACTCAAACCCAGAAGCCCAGAGCAGGGCCTTAGGGA
AGCGGGACGGCTCTGTTGGAGAGTCCAGTATTGAATTAGTGATAGATACACAGAAAAAAAGCAAATTGAA
TAGGTGAATGGATAAACAAACTGTGGAACATCCAGACAATGAAATATTCACCAATAAAAAGAAATGAGCT
ATCAAGCCACATTGGCTATGCCCTTCACATTTAAGGAGGAACCTTAAATGCATATTGCCAAATTTTAAAA
GCTAGTCTGAAAATGCTACAGACTGTATGATTCCAATTATATGACATTTTAGAAAAGGCAAAACTATAGA
GATCAGTGGTTGCCAGCGGCTCATGGAGGCAGGATGAATTGGTGGAACACAGGGATGCTTTCAGGGTAAT
GAAAATATCTTGTGTGATCCTGTAATAATGGATACGTGGCATAATGCATTTGTTAAAACCTGTAAACTAG
CCAGGTATAGTGGCTTTTTTGCACCTATAGTCTCAGCTACTTGGTAGGCTGAGACAGGAAGATCACTTGA
GCCCAGGACTTCAAGACCAGCCTGGGTAATATAGTAAGACCCCATCTCTATTTTTTAAAGAAATTAAGAA
AGAAAAGAAACCCATCAACTGTATAACACAAAGAATCGTAATGTAAACTACAGTCCTGAGTAATGAAACA
TTTTTAAAGAAATAAATAAATTCAAGGCAATTATTAACTTCAGGAAAAACAGTAAAGTAAACATAAGTAT
ACAAATCAAACATGGCTCAGTTGTGAAAATATTTACAAGGTCACTTTAAGTAACATTGAATGTTGATATA
ATCCCAAAATATATTTATGTTGGAAGGATGAGGAGATTTAATTAAGGGAGGTGGTCCCTGCAGTTACGCC
AATGATAACCCCCGCCAGAAAAATCTTAGTAGCCTTCCCTTTTTGTTTTCCGTGCCCCAACTCGGCGGAT
TGACTCGGCCCCTTCCGGAAACACCCGAATCAACTTCTAGTCAAATTATTGTTCACGCCGCAATGACCCA
CCCCTGGCCCGCGTCTGTGGAACTGACCCCTGGTGTACAGGAGAGTTCGCTGCTGAAAGTGGTCCCAAAG
GGGTACTAGTTTTTAAGCTCCCAACTCCCCCTCCCCCAGCGTCTGGAGGATTCCACACCCTCGCACCGCA
GGGGCGAGGAAGTGGGCGGAGTCCGGTTTTGGCGCCAGCCGCTGAGGCTGCCAAGCAGAAAAGCCACCGC
TGAGGAGACTCCGGTCACTGTCCTCGCCCCGCCTCCCCCTTCCCTCCCCTTGGGGACCACCGGGCGCCAC
GCCGCGAACGGTAAGTGCCGCGGTCGTCGGCGCCTCCGCCCTCCCCCTAGGGCCCCAATTCCCAGCGGGC
GCGGCGCGCGGCCCCTCCCCCCGCCGGGCGCGCGCCCGCTGCCCCGCCCTTCGTGGCCGCCCGGCGTGGG
CGGTGCCACCCCTCCCCCCGGCGGCCCCGCGCGCAGCTCCCGGCTCCCTCCCCCTTCGGATGTGGCTTGA
GCTGTAGGCGCGGAGGGTACCAGTTTACTCCCTATCAGTGATAGAGAACGTATGAAGAGTTTACTCCCTA
TCAGTGATAGAGAACGTATGCAGACTTTACTCCCTATCAGTGATAGAGAACGTATAAGGAGTTTACTCCC
TATCAGTGATAGAGAACGTATGACCAGTTTACTCCCTATCAGTGATAGAGAACGTATCTACAGTTTACTC
CCTATCAGTGATAGAGAACGTATATCCAGTTTACTCCCTATCAGTGATAGAGAACGTATAAGCTTTAGGC
GTGTACGGTGGGCGCCTATAAAAGCAGAGCTCGTTTAGTGAACCGTCAGATCGCCTGGAGCAATTCCACA
ACACTTTTGTCTTATACCAACTTTCCGTACCACTTCCTACCCTCGTAAAGGATCCGCCGCCACCATGTTC
GTCAAATCCGAGACCTTGGAGTTGAAGGAGGAAGAGGACGTGTTAGTGCTGCTCGGATCGGCCTCCCCCG
CCTTGGCGGCCCTGACCCCGCTGTCATCCAGCGCCGACGAAGAAGAGGAGGAGGAGCCGGGCGCGTCAGG
CGGGGCGCGTCGGCAGCGCGGGGCTGAGGCCGGGCAGGGGGCGCGGGGCGGCGTGGCTGCGGGTGCGGAG
GGCTGCCGGCCCGCACGGCTGCTGGGTCTGGTACACGATTGCAAACGGCGCCCTTCCCGGGCGCGGGCCG
TCTCCCGAGGCGCCAAGACGGCCGAGACGGTGCAGCGCATCAAGAAGACCCGTAGACTGAAGGCCAACAA
CCGCGAGCGAAACCGCATGCACAACCTCAACGCGGCACTGGACGCGCTGCGCGAGGTGCTCCCCACGTTC
CCCGAGGACGCCAAGCTCACCAAGATCGAGACCCTGCGCTTCGCCCACAACTACATCTGGGCACTCACCG
AGACCCTGCGCCTGGCGGATCACTGCGGGGGCGGCGGCGGGGGCCTGCCGGGGGCGCTCTTCTCCGAGGC
AGTGTTGCTGAGCCCGGGAGGCGCCAGCGCCGCCCTGAGCAGCAGCGGAGACAGCCCCTCGCCCGCCTCC
ACGTGGAGTTGCACCAACAGCCCCGCGCCGTCCTCCTCCGTGTCCTCCAATTCCACCTCCCCCTACAGCT
GCACTTTATCGCCCGCCAGCCCGGCCGGGTCAGACATGGACTATTGGCAGCCCCCACCTCCCGACAAGCA
CCGCTATGCACCTCACCTCCCCATAGCCAGGGATTGTATCTTGGGATCCGGAGCTACTAACTTCAGCCTG
CTGAAGCAGGCTGGAGACGTGGAGGAGAACCCTGGACCTATGGGAGACATGGGAGATCCACCAAAAAAAA
AACGTCTGATTTCCCTATGTGTTGGTTGCGGCAATCAGATTCACGATCAGTATATTCTGAGGGTTTCTCC
GGATTTGGAATGGCATGCGGCATGTTTGAAATGTGCGGAGTGTAATCAGTATTTGGACGAGAGCTGTACA
TGCTTTGTTAGGGATGGGAAAACCTACTGTAAAAGAGATTATATCAGGTTGTACGGGATCAAATGCGCCA
AGTGCAGCATCGGCTTCAGCAAGAACGACTTCGTGATGCGTGCCCGCTCCAAGGTGTATCACATCGAGTG
TTTCCGCTGTGTGGCCTGCAGCCGCCAGCTCATCCCTGGGGACGAATTTGCGCTTCGGGAGGACGGTCTC
TTCTGCCGAGCAGACCACGATGTGGTGGAGAGGGCCAGTCTAGGCGCTGGCGACCCGCTCAGTCCCCTGC
ATCCAGCGCGGCCACTGCAAATGGCAGCGGAGCCCATCTCCGCCAGGCAGCCGGCCCTGCGGCCCCACGT
CCACAAGCAGCCGGAGAAGACCACCCGCGTGCGGACTGTGCTGAACGAGAAGCAGCTGCACACCTTGCGG
ACCTGCTACGCCGCAAACCCGCGGCCAGATGCGCTCATGAAGGAGCAACTGGTAGAGATGACGGGCCTCA
GTCCCCGTGTGATCCGGGTCTGGTTTCAAAACAAGCGGTGCAAGGACAAGAAGCGAAGCATCATGATGAA
GCAACTCCAGCAGCAGCAGCCCAATGACAAAACTAATATCCAGGGGATGACAGGAACTCCCATGGTGGCT
GCCAGTCCAGAGAGACACGACGGTGGCTTACAGGCTAACCCAGTGGAAGTACAAAGTTACCAGCCACCTT
GGAAAGTACTGAGCGACTTCGCCTTGCAGAGTGACATAGATCAGCCTGCTTTTCAGCAACTGGTCAATTT
TTCAGAAGGAGGACCGGGCTCTAATTCCACTGGCAGTGAAGTAGCATCAATGTCCTCTCAACTTCCAGAT
ACACCTAACAGCATGGTAGCCAGTCCTATTGAGGCATTGATGCACAGCAGAGGCTCTGGCGAGGGCAGAG
GCAGCCTGCTGACATGTGGCGACGTGGAAGAGAACCCTGGCCCCGGTACCATGGAAGCCAGAGGCGAACT
GGGCCCTGCCAGAGAATCTGCCGGCGGAGATCTGCTGCTGGCCCTGCTGGCTAGAAGGGCCGACCTGAGA
AGAGAAATCCCCCTGTGCGCCGGCTGCGACCAGCACATCCTGGACCGGTTTATCCTGAAGGCCCTGGACA
GACACTGGCACAGCAAGTGCCTGAAGTGCAGCGACTGCCACACCCCCCTGGCCGAGAGATGCTTTAGCAG
AGGCGAGAGCGTGTACTGCAAGGACGACTTCTTCAAGAGATTCGGCACCAAGTGCGCCGCCTGCCAGCTG
GGAATTCCTCCTACACAGGTCGTGCGGAGAGCCCAGGACTTCGTGTACCATCTGCACTGCTTCGCCTGCG
TCGTGTGCAAGAGACAGCTGGCCACCGGCGACGAGTTCTACCTGATGGAAGATAGCCGGCTCGTGTGTAA
AGCCGACTACGAGACAGCCAAGCAGAGAGAGGCCGAGGCCACCGCCAAAAGACCCAGAACCACCATCACC
GCCAAGCAGCTGGAAACCCTGAAGTCCGCCTACAACACCAGCCCCAAGCCCGCCAGACATGTGCGGGAAC
AGCTGAGCAGCGAGACAGGCCTGGACATGAGAGTGGTGCAAGTGTGGTTCCAGAACAGACGGGCCAAAGA
GAAGCGGCTGAAGAAGGACGCCGGCAGGCAGAGATGGGGCCAGTACTTCCGGAACATGAAGCGGTCCAGA
GGCGGCAGCAAGAGCGACAAGGACAGCGTGCAGGAAGGCCAGGACAGCGACGCCGAGGTGTCCTTCCCAG
ATGAGCCTAGCCTGGCCGAAATGGGCCCAGCCAATGGCCTGTATGGCAGCCTGGGAGAGCCAACCCAGGC
TCTGGGCAGACCTTCTGGCGCCCTGGGCAACTTCTCTCTGGAACACGGCGGACTGGCCGGACCCGAGCAG
TATAGAGAACTGAGGCCCGGCAGCCCTTACGGCGTGCCACCTTCTCCAGCTGCCCCTCAGTCTCTGCCAG
GACCTCAGCCTCTGCTGTCCAGCCTGGTGTACCCCGATACAAGCCTGGGCCTGGTGCCATCTGGCGCTCC
AGGCGGACCTCCTCCAATGAGAGTGCTGGCCGGCAATGGCCCTAGCAGCGATCTGAGCACAGGCAGCTCT
GGCGGCTACCCCGATTTTCCTGCCAGCCCTGCCTCCTGGCTGGACGAAGTGGATCACGCCCAGTTCTGAG
TTTAAACTCGCGAATCGATCGCCCACCCCAACTTGTTTATTGCAGCTTATAATGGTTACAAATAAAGCAA
TAGCATCACAAATTTCACAAATAAAGCATTTTTTTCACTGCATTCTAGTTGTGGTTTGTCCAAACTCATC
AATGTATCTTATCATGTCTGTATACCGTCGACCTCTAGCTAGAGCTTGGCGTAATCATGGTCATAGCTGT
TTCCTGTGTGAAATTGTTATCCGCTCACAATTCCACACAACATACGAGCCGGAAGCATAAAGTGTAAAGC
CTGGGGTGCCTAATGAGTGAGCTAACTCACATTAATTGCGTTGCGCTCACTGCCCGCTTTCCAGTCGGGA
AACCTGTCGTGCCAGCTGCATTAATGAATCGGCCAACGCGCGGGGAGAGGCGGTTTGCGTATTGGGCGCT
CTTCCGCTTCCTCGCTCACTGACTCGCTGCGCTCGGTCGTTCGGCTGCGGCGAGCGGTATCAGCTCACTC
AAAGGACGGCCGCACATGTAAGGAAAATTTTAGGGATGTTAAAGAAAAAAATAACACAAAACAAAATATA
AAAAAAATCTAACCTCAAGTCAAGGCTTTTCTATGGAATAAGGAATGGACAGCAGGGGGCTGTTTCATAT
ACTGATGACCTCTTTATAGCCAACCTTTGTTCATGGCAGCCAGCATATGGGCATATGTTGCCAAACTCTA
AACCAAATACTCATTCTGATGTTTTAAATGATTTGCCCTCCCATATGTCCTTCCGAGTGAGAGACACAAA
AAATTCCAACACACTATTGCAATGAAAATAAATTTCCTTTATTAGCCAGAAGTCAGATGCTCAAGGGGCT
TCATGATGTCCCCATAATTTTTGGCAGAGGGAAAAAGATCTCAGTGGTATTTGTGAGCCAGGGCATTGGC
CACACCAGTCACCACCTTCTGATAGGCAGCCTGCACCTGAGGAGTGAATTCACGCGTTTTAGCCTGGCAG
CATATCGAGATCGAAGTCATCGAGAGCGTCAGCAGGGAGCATATCCAGATCAAAATCATCCAGGGCATCG
GCGGGCAGCATGTCCAGGTCGAAGTCGTCCAGGGCGTCGGTGGGTCCGCCGCTCTCGCACTTCAGCTGCT
TCTCGAGGCCGCAGATGATCAGTTCCAGGCCGAACAGGAAGGCGGGCTCGGCGCCCTGTCTGTCGAACAG
CTCGATGGCCTGCTTCAGCAGGGGGGGCATGCTGTCGGTGGTGGGTGTCTCTCTTTCCTCTTTGGCGACC
TGGTGTTCCTGTTCTTCCAGCACGCAGCCCAGGGTGAAGTGGCCCACGGCGCTCAGGGCGTACAGGGCGT
TTTCCAGGCTGAAGCCCTGCTGGCACAGGAAGGCCAGCTGGTTTTCCAGTGTCTCGTACTGCTTCTCGGT
GGGTCTGGTGCCCAGGTGCACTTTGGCGCCGTCCCGGTGGCTCAGCAGGGCGCATCTGTAGCTCTTGGCG
TTGTTCCGCAGGAAGTCCTGCCAGCTCTCGCCTTCCAGAGGGCAGCTGTGGGTGTGGTGCCGGTCCAGCA
TCTCGATGGGCAGGGCGTCCAGCAGGGCCCGCTTGTTCTTCACGTGCCAGTACAGGGTGGGCTGTTCCAC
GCCCAGTTTCTGGGCCAGCTTCCGGGTGGTCAGGCCCTCGATGCCCACGCCGTTCAGCAGTTCCAGGGCG
CTGTTGATCACTTTGCTCTTGTCCAGCCGGCTCATGTCGACATTCTTTGCCAAAATGATGAGACAGCACA
ATAACCAGCACGTTGCCCAGGAGCTGTAGGAAAAAGAAGAAGGCATGAACATGGTTAGCAGAGGCTCTAG
AGCCGCCGGTCACACGCCAGAAGCCGAACCCCGCCCTGCCCCGTCCCCCCCGAAGGCAGCCGTCCCCCCG
CGGACAGCCCCGAGGCTGGAGAGGGAGAAGGGGACGGCGGCGCGGCGACGCACGAAGGCCCTCCCCGCCC
ATTTCCTTCCTGCCGGCGCCGCACCGCTTCGCCCCGCGCCCGCTAGAGGGGGTGCGGCGGCGCCTCCCAG
ATTTCGGCTCCGCACAGATTTGGGACAAAGGAAGTCCCTGCGCCCTCTCGCACGATTACCATAAAAGGCA
ATGGCTGCGGCTCGCCGCGCCTCGACAGCCGCCGGCGCTCCGGGGGCCGCCGCGCCCCTCCCCCGAGCCC
YCCCCGGCCCGMGGCGGCCCCGCCCCGCCCGGCMCCCCCMCCTGCCGCCACCCCCCGCCCGGCACGGCGA
GCCCCGCGCCACGCCCCGTACGGAGCCCCGCACCCGAAGCCGGGCCGTGCTCAGCAACTCGGGGAGGGGG
GTGCAGGGGGGGTTGCAGCCCGACCGACGCGCCCACACCCCCTGCTCACCCCCCCACGCACACACCCCGC
ACGCAGCCTTTGTTCCCCTCGCAGCCCCCCCCGCACCGCGGGGCACCGCCCCCGGCCGCGCTCCCCTCGC
GCACACTGCGGAGCGCACAAAGCCCCGCGCCGCGCCCGCAGCGCTCACAGCCGCCGGGCAGCGCGGAGCC
GCACGCGGCGCTCCCCACGCACACACACACGCACGCACCCCCCGAGCCGCTCCCCCCGCACAAAGGGCCC
TCCCGGAGCCCCTCAAGGCTTTCACGCAGCCACAGAAAAGAAACAAGCCGTCATTAAACCAAGCGCTAAT
TACAGCCCGGAGGAGAAGGGCCGTCCCGCCCGCTCACCTGTGGGAGTAACGCGGTCAGTCAGAGCCGGGG
CGGGCGGCGCGAGGCGGCGGCGGAGCGGGGCACGGGGCGAAGGCAGCGCGCAGCGACTCCCGCCCGCCGC
GCGCTTCGCTTTTTATAGGGCCGCCGCCGCCGCCGCCTCGCCATAAAAGGAAACTTTCGGAGCGCGCCGC
TCTGATTGGCTGCCGCCGCMCCYCYCCSCCYCGCCCCCCCCCCCCCCCCSCCCCCCCCCCCCCCCCCCGG
CGCGCGCCCCCCCCCCCCCCCCGCCCCCATCGCTGCACAAAATAATTAAAAAATAAATAAATACAAAATT
GGGGGTGGGGAGGGGGGGGAGATGGGGAGAGTGAAGCAGAACGTGGGGCTCACCTCGACCATGGTAATAG
CGATGACTAATACGTAGATGTACTGCCAAGTAGGAAAGTCCCATAAGGTCATGTACTGGGCATAATGCCA
GGCGGGCCATTTACCGTCATTGACGTCAATAGGGGGCGTACTTGGCATATGATACACTTGATGTACTGCC
AAGTGGGCAGTTTACCGTAAATACTCCACCCATTGACGTCAATGGAAAGTCCCTATTGGCGTTACTATGG
GAACATACGTCATTATTGACGTCAATGGGCGGGGGTCGTTGGGCGGTCAGCCAGGCGGGCCATTTACCGT
AAGTTATGTAACGCGGAACTCCATATATGGGCTATGAACTAATGACCCCGTAATTGATTACTATTAATAA
CTAGTCAATAATCAATGTCGAGACCCATAGAGCCCACCGCATCCCCAGCATGCCTGCTATTGTCTTCCCA
ATCCTCCCCCTTGCTGTCCTGCCCCACCCCACCCCCCAGAATAGAATGACACCTACTCAGACAATGCGAT
GCAATTTCCTCATTTTATTAGGAAAGGACAGTGGGAGTGGCACCTTCCAGGGTCAAGGAAGGCACGGGGG
AGGGGCAAACAACAGATGGCTGGCAACTAGAAGGCACAGTCGAGGCTGATCAGCGGGTTTATAACTTCGT
ATAATGTATGCTATACGAAGTTATGGTACCTTACTCGTCCATGCCGCCGGTGGAGTGGCGGCCCTCGGCG
CGTTCGTACTGTTCCACGATGGTGTTACTTGTACAGCTCGTCCATTCCGCCTGTGCTGTGTCTGCCTTCG
GCTCTCTCGTACTGTTCCACGATGGTGTAGTCCTCGTTGTGGGACACGATGTCCAGCTTGATATCCACGA
TGTAGGCGCCAGGCAGCTGCACGGGTTTCTTGGCCTTGTAGGTGGTTTTCACTTCGGCGGCATAGTGGCC
GCCATCCTTCAGCTTCAGCCGCTTCTTGATCTCGGACTTCAGGGCGCCATCCTCAGGGTACATTCTTTCC
TCGCTGGCTTCCCAGCCCATGGTCTTTTTCTGCATCACGGGGCCATCAGAGGGAAAGTTGGTGCCCCGCA
GCTTCACTTTGTAGATGAACACGCCGTCCTGCAGAGAGCTATCCTGGTTCACGTGGATGATGCCGCCGTC
CTCGAAGTTCATCACTCTCTCCCATCTGAAGCCCTCGGGGAAGCTCAGCTTGAAGTAGTCGGGAATGTCG
GCGGGGTGCTTGATGTACACCTTGCTGCCGTACATAAACTGAGGGCTCAGAATGTCCCAGGCAAAAGGCA
GAGGGCCGCCTTTGGTCACTTTCAGCTTGGCGGTCTGAAAAGCCTCGTAGGGTCTGCCCTCGCCTTCGCC
TTCAATCTCGAACTCGTGGCCGTTCACGCTGCCTTCCATGTGCACCTTGAACCGCATGAATTCTTTGATG
ATGGCCATGTTGTTCTCTTCGCCCTTGGACACCATGGTGGCGACCGGTAGCGTGGCGACCGGGGTGGCGG
TGGCTCCCCCTGACCCTCCATCCAACTTAACGCGCTTTGCAGCAGGACCTCCAGAACCGCCGTCGAGTTT
GACCCGTTTAGCGGCAGGGACCGGTGGGCCAGGATTCTCCTCGACGTCACCGCATGTTAGCAGACTTCCT
CTGCCCTCTCCCGATCCCGATCCATTTCGGGTATATTTGAGTGGAATGAGTTCTTCAATCGTAGTTTTGA
CTAACTTGCCATTCATTTCTATTAACACAAAACAATCTGGTGCATAGTCTGAAATCAACTCCCTACACAT
ACCACAAGGACTTACCACTCGAATACTTCTATCTACTTCGTCAGAATAAGGGTGTCTAACAGCTACAATC
GTGTCAAAATCCTTTTGTCCATTCGAAACTGCACTACCAATCGCAATGGCTTCTGCACAAACAGTTACTC
GTCCTATATACGCTTCAATATGTACTGCCGAAATGATTTCTCCTGTTTTCGTACGAATTGCCGCTCCCAC
ATGATGTTTATTATCCTCATAAAGCATTGTAATCTTCTCTGTCGCTACTTCTACTAATTCTAGATCCTGC
TGGGAGATGTTGAAGGTCTTCATGGTGGCGCTAGCGTAGGCGCCGGTCACAGCTTGGATCTGTAACGGCG
CAGAACAGAAAACGAAACAAAGACGTAGAGTTGAGCAAGCAGGGTCAGGCAAAGCGTGGAGAGCCGGCTG
AGTCTAGGTAGGCTCCAAGGGAGCGCCGGACAAAGGCCCGGTCTCGACCTGAGCTTTAAACTTACCTAGA
CGGCGGACGCAGTTCAGGAGGCACCACAGGCGGGAGGCGGCAGAACGCGACTCAACCGGCGTGGATGGCG
GCCTCAGGTAGGGCGGCGGGCGCGTGAAGGAGAGATGCGAGCCCCTCGAAGCTTCAGCTGTGTTCTGGCG
GCAAACCCGTTGCGAAAAAGAACGTTCACGGCGACTACTGCACTTATATACGGTTCTCCCCCACCCTCGG
GAAAAAGGCGGAGCCAGTACACGACATCACTTTCCCAGTTTACCCCGCGCCACCTTCTCTAGGCACCGGT
TCAATTGCCGACCCCTCCCCCCAACTTCTCGGGGACTGTGGGCGATGTGCGCTCTGCCCACTGACGGGCA
CCGGAGCGATCGCAGATCATGCATCCATAGAGCCCACCGCATCCCCAGCATGCCTGCTATTGTCTTCCCA
ATCCTCCCCCTTGCTGTCCTGCCCCACCCCACCCCCCAGAATAGAATGACACCTACTCAGACAATGCGAT
GCAATTTCCTCATTTTATTAGGAAAGGACAGTGGGAGTGGCACCTTCCAGGGTCAAGGAAGGCACGGGGG
AGGGGCAAACAACAGATGGCTGGCAACTAGAAGGCACAGGTTTTTAGAAGAACTCGTCAAGAAGGCGATA
GAAGGCGATGCGCTGCGAATCGGGAGCGGCGATACCGTAAAGCACGAGGAAGCGGTCAGCCCATTCGCCG
CCAAGCTCTTCAGCAATATCACGGGTAGCCAACGCTATGTCCTGATAGCGGTCCGCCACACCCAGCCGGC
CACAGTCGATGAATCCAGAAAAGCGGCCATTTTCCACCATGATATTCGGCAAGCAGGCATCGCCATGGGT
CACGACGAGATCCTCGCCGTCGGGCATGCGCGCCTTGAGCCTGGCGAACAGTTCGGCTGGCGCGAGCCCC
TGATGCTCTTCGTCCAGATCATCCTGATCGACAAGACCGGCTTCCATCCGAGTACGTGCTCGCTCGATGC
GATGTTTCGCTTGGTGGTCGAATGGGCAGGTAGCCGGATCAAGCGTATGCAGCCGCCGCATTGCATCAGC
CATGATGGATACTTTCTCGGCAGGAGCAAGGTGAGATGACAGGAGATCCTGCCCCGGCACTTCGCCCAAT
AGCAGCCAGTCCCTTCCCGCTTCAGTGACAACGTCGAGCACAGCTGCGCAAGGAACGCCCGTCGTGGCCA
GCCACGATAGCCGCGCTGCCTCGTCCTGCAGTTCATTCAGGGCACCGGACAGGTCGGTCTTGACAAAAAG
AACCGGGCGCCCCTGCGCTGACAGCCGGAACACGGCGGCATCAGAGCAGCCGATTGTCTGTTGTGCCCAG
TCATAGCCGAATAGCCTCTCCACCCAAGCGGCCGGAGAACCTGCGTGCAATCCATCTTGTTCAATCCTAG
GGCCGGGATTCTCCTCCACGTCACCGCATGTTAGAAGACTTCCTCTGCCCTCTCCGCTGCCAGATCTCTC
GAGGCCCTGTGGGAGGAAGAGAAGAGGTCAGATAACTTCGTATAATGTATGCTATACGAAGTTATGCGGC
CGCTGGGAGAAGGGTAAGAGAGCTCAATCCTCATCTTACATAGAAGGAAGTCAGTAGATAATATCTTACA
TTTAAAAGTCAAGAAATAACAGTCTGACCATACTATCTAGAAATATGGAAGTTAACAGTAAGGAAGTTAA
AACAGTTGAAAGTAGTTTCGTCTAGAAAGAAAGACTTGGGGAAGAACAAAGAAGGCTAATTTTCATTATG
AGCTTTATTGTAACAGAAAAGAGACCACTAACTCAGCTAGGTTTTCCCAATTCCTCAACACTTTGGGGCA
CAGTGTTTAGTCAGAGCTGTGATCACTCTCTGAGCACATGGATTGTATCTTAATTTTCATCTCATTGAAA
ATATGTACCATTTGTCCAAGTGGAAACTGGGCTGAAGCATGACTGTGACCACCACCAAAGAAATGGCTAG
ACTCGCTAAGGTCTGCTGGGGTGACCCGTGATTGTGTTGTGCTTGATCTTGTTGAGCATGGCTCTTTTAA
GTCACCATACCTGCCCCTGCCAATGCACCAAACACCAACTTAAAGGGACTTTCAGCTTTTGTAAGTCAGT
CTCAGCCTTACTTCTGAACCATTTCTTTGACTTCTTTCATGACTCTGATCCTGTCCCAGTTTTAAGCCTC
CCAGCCACCAGTCATGCTGTTTTGCTCTGCTATTTACATTCTTCTCTACCTACTTTGGACTTGATGGTAT
GCCTACTATATTAGTTATTTATTGCTGTGTAACAAACCACTCTGAAACATAGTGGCTTACAACCACAACC
ATTTTATTTTATTATGAAACTGTGGGTCAGAATGTATATTGGCCCATTGGCATGATTCTCCTGCTATTGA
AAAAGGAAGAGTATGAGTATTCAACATTTCCGTGTCGCCCTTATTCCCTTTTTTGCGGCATTTTGCCTTC
CTGTTTTTGCTCACCCAGAAACGCTGGTGAAAGTAAAAGATGCTGAAGATCAGTTGGGTGCACGAGTGGG
TTACATCGAACTGGATCTCAACAGCGGTAAGATCCTTGAGAGTTTTCGCCCCGAAGAACGTTTTCCAATG
ATGAGCACTTTTAAAGTTCTGCTATGTGGCGCGGTATTATCCCGTATTGACGCCGGGCAAGAGCAACTCG
GTCGCCGCATACACTATTCTCAGAATGACTTGGTTGAGTACTCACCAGTCACAGAAAAGCATCTTACGGA
TGGCATGACAGTAAGAGAATTATGCAGTGCTGCCATAACCATGAGTGATAACACTGCGGCCAACTTACTT
CTGACAACGATCGGAGGACCGAAGGAGCTAACCGCTTTTTTGCACAACATGGGGGATCATGTAACTCGCC
TTGATCGTTGGGAACCGGAGCTGAATGAAGCCATACCAAACGACGAGCGTGACACCACGATGCCTGTAGC
AATGGCAACAACGTTGCGCAAACTATTAACTGGCGAACTACTTACTCTAGCTTCCCGGCAACAATTAATA
GACTGGATGGAGGCGGATAAAGTTGCAGGACCACTTCTGCGCTCGGCCCTTCCGGCTGGCTGGTTTATTG
CTGATAAATCTGGAGCCGGTGAGCGTGGGTCTCGCGGTATCATTGCAGCACTGGGGCCAGATGGTAAGCC
CTCCCGTATCGTAGTTATCTACACGACGGGGAGTCAGGCAACTATGGATGAACGAAATAGACAGATCGCT
GAGATAGGTGCCTCACTGATTAAGCATTGGTAACTGTCAGACCAAGTTTACTCATATATACTTTAGATTG
ATTTAAAACTTCATTTTTAATTTAAAAGGATCTAGGTGAAGATCCTTTTTGATAATCTCATGACCAAAAT
CCCTTAACGTGAGTTTTCGTTCCACTGAGCGTCAGACCCCGTAGAAAAGATCAAAGGATCTTCTTGAGAT
CCTTTTTTTCTGCGCGTAATCTGCTGCTTGCAAACAAAAAAACCACCGCTACCAGCGGTGGTTTGTTTGC
CGGATCAAGAGCTACCAACTCTTTTTCCGAAGGTAACTGGCTTCAGCAGAGCGCAGATACCAAATACTGT
TCTTCTAGTGTAGCCGTAGTTAGGCCACCACTTCAAGAACTCTGTAGCACCGCCTACATACCTCGCTCTG
CTAATCC
